Addgene plasmid #97042: pINDUCER-21-HOXA10
Purpose: Expresses HOXA10 in mammalian cells
Depositing lab: George Daley. Depositing organization: Boston Children's Hospital. Publication: Haematopoietic stem and progenitor cells from human pluripotent stem cells. Sugimura R, Jha DK, Han A, Soria-Valles C, da Rocha EL, Lu YF, Goettel JA, Serrao E, Rowe RG, Malleshaiah M, Wong I, Sousa P, Zhu TN, Ditadi A, Keller G, Engelman AN, Snapper SB, Doulatov S, Daley GQ. Nature. 2017 May 17. doi: 10.1038/nature22370. PubMed 28514439.
Backbone
  Vector backbone: pINDUCER-21
  Backbone manufacturer: Stephen Elledge, Thomas Westbrook
  Backbone size w/o insert (bp): 12152
  Total vector size (bp): 11647
  Vector type: Mammalian Expression, Lentiviral
  Selectable markers: GFP
Growth in bacteria
  Bacterial resistance: Ampicillin, 100 μg/mL
  Growth temperature: 37°C
  Growth strain: NEB Stable
  Copy number: Low Copy
Gene/Insert
  Gene/Insert name: Homeobox A10 (alt name: HOXA10)
  Species: H. sapiens (human)
  Insert size (bp): 1182
  Entrez Gene: HOXA10 (a.k.a. HOX1, HOX1.8, HOX1H, PL)
  Promoter: Tet on
  Cloning method: Gateway Cloning
  Sequencing primers: 5′ AGCTCGTTTAGTGAACCGTCAGATC; 3′ TCTGGGACGTCGTATGGGTA
Terms and licenses: Academic/Nonprofit Terms; Industry Terms: Not Available to Industry
How to cite: pINDUCER-21-HOXA10 was a gift from George Daley (Addgene plasmid # 97042 ; http://n2t.net/addgene:97042 ; RRID:Addgene_97042)
