[The description below was written by a language model from this plasmid's Addgene catalogue record.]
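Description:
pINDUCER-21-HOXA10 is a lentiviral mammalian expression plasmid built on the pINDUCER-21 backbone, a doxycycline-inducible (Tet-On) vector system. It is propagated in bacteria under ampicillin selection as a low-copy plasmid, and the record specifies a recombination-stabilising strain, which is typical for lentiviral vectors because their repeated terminal sequences are prone to rearrangement. No feature table accompanies the entry, so individual elements such as the LTRs, packaging signal, transactivator cassette or origin of replication are not itemised here and cannot be confirmed from the record.

The payload is the human homeobox transcription factor HOXA10 (insert of about 1.2 kb), introduced by Gateway recombination and placed under a Tet-On promoter, so that expression in transduced cells is switched on by adding a tetracycline analogue rather than being constitutive. The total size is listed as about 11.6 kb, smaller than the empty backbone at about 12.2 kb, which is consistent with the Gateway reaction replacing a larger destination cassette with the shorter HOXA10 coding sequence. GFP is given as the selectable marker, meaning transduced cells are identified or sorted by fluorescence rather than by drug resistance. The record does not state whether the protein carries an epitope tag.

The stated purpose is expression of HOXA10 in mammalian cells. The associated publication concerns the derivation of haematopoietic stem and progenitor cells from human pluripotent stem cells, which suggests use for inducible delivery of this transcription factor in that kind of cell-fate conversion work.
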