>Addgene plasmid #97042 | pINDUCER-21-HOXA10 | addgene partial sequence | sequence record 206192 | Addgene NGS Result
AAAATTCAAAATTTTCGGGTTTATTACAGGGACAGCAGAGATCCAGTTTGGACTAGGATCCTTTACCACT
CCCTATCAGTGATAGAGAAAAGTGAAAGTCGAGTTTACCACTCCCTATCAGTGATAGAGAAAAGTGAAAG
TCGAGTTTACCACTCCCTATCAGTGATAGAGAAAAGTGAAAGTCGAGTTTACCACTCCCTATCAGTGATA
GAGAAAAGTGAAAGTCGAGTTTACCACTCCCTATCAGTGATAGAGAAAAGTGAAAGTCGAGTTTACCACT
CCCTATCAGTGATAGAGAAAAGTGAAAGTCGAGTTTACCACTCCCTATCAGTGATAGAGAAAAGTGAAAG
TCGAGTTTACCACTCCCTATCAGTGATAGAGAAAAGTGAAAGTCGAGTTTACCACTCCCTATCAGTGATA
GAGAAAAGTGAAAGTCGAGCTCGGTACCCGGGTCGAGGTAGGCGTGTACGGTGGGAGGCCTATATAAGCA
GAGCTCGTTTAGTGAACCGTCAGATCGCCTGGAGACGCCATCCACGCTGTTTTGACCTCCATAGAAGACA
CCGGGACCGATCCAGCCTCCGCGGCCCCGAACTAGTCCAGTGTGGTGGAATTCTGCAGATATCAACAAGT
TTGTACAAAAAAGCAGGCTCCACCATGTCATGCTCGGAGAGCCCCGCCGCGAACTCTTTTTTGGTCGACT
CGCTCATCAGCTCGGGCAGAGGCGAGGCAGGCGGCGGTGGTGGTGGCGCGGGGGGCGGCGGCGGTGGCGG
TTACTACGCCCACGGCGGGGTCTACCTGCCGCCCGCCGCCGACCTGCCCTACGGGCTGCAGAGCTGCGGG
CTCTTCCCCACGCTGGGCGGCAAGCGCAATGAGGCAGCGTCGCCGGGCAGCGGTGGCGGTGGCGGGGGTC
TAGGTCCCGGGGCGCACGGCTACGGGCCCTCGCCCATAGACCTGTGGCTAGACGCGCCCCGGTCTTGCCG
GATGGAGCCGCCTGACGGGCCGCCGCCGCCGCCCCAGCAGCAGCCGCCSCCCCCGCCGCAACCACCCCAG
CCAGCGCCGCAGGCCACCTCGTGCTCTTTCGCGCAGAACATCAAAGAAGAGAGCTCCTACTGCCTCTACG
ACTCGGCGGACAAATGCCCCAAAGTCTCGGCCACCGCCGCCGAACTGGCTCCCTTCCCGCGGGGCCCGCC
GCCCGACGGCTGCGCCCTGGGCACCTCCAGCGGGGTGCCAGTGCCTGGCTACTTCCGCCTTTCTCAGGCC
TACGGCACCGCCAAGGGCTATGGCAGCGGCGGCGGCGGCGCGCAGCAACTCGGGGCTGGCCCGTTCCCCG
CGCAGCCCCCGGGGCGCGGTTTCGATCTCCCGCCCGCGCTAGCCTCCGGCTCGGCCGATGCGGCCCGGAA
GGAGCGAGCCCTCGATTCGCCGCCGCCCCCCACGCTGGCTTGCGGCAGCGGCGGGGGCTCGCAGGGCGAC
GAGGAGGCGCACGCGTCGTCCTCGGCCGCGGAGGAGCTCTCCCCGGCCCCTTCCGAGAGCAGCAAAGCCT
CGCCGGAGAAGGATTCCCTGGGCAATTCCAAAGGTGAAAACGCAGCCAACTGGCTCACGGCAAAGAGTGG
TCGGAAGAAGCGCTGCCCCTACACGAAGCACCAGACACTGGAGCTGGAGAAGGAGTTTCTGTTCAATATG
TACCTTACTCGAGAGCGGCGCCTAGAGATTAGCCGCAGCGTCCACCTCACGGACAGACAAGTGAAAATCT
GGTTTCAGAACCGCAGGATGAAACTGAAGAAAATGAATCGAGAAAACCGGATCCGGGAGCTCACAGCCAA
CTTTAATTTTTCCTTGGACCCAGCTTTCTTGTACAAAGTGGTTGATATCCAGCACAGTGGCGGCCGCTCG
AGTCTAGAGGGCCCGCGGTTCGAATACCCATACGACGTCCCAGACTACGCTTAGTAATGATTAATTAAAC
TAGAAATTCTACCGGGTAGGGGAGGCGCTTTTCCCAAGGCAGTCTGGAGTAACCCACCCAAGATCTGGCC
TCCGCGCCGGGTTTTGGCGCCTCCCGCGGGCGCCCCCCTCCTCACGGCGAGCCGCGTAAGATCTGGCCTC
CGCGCCGGGTTTTGGCGCCTCCCGCGGGCGCCCCCCTCCTCACGGCGAGCCTAGTCGTGAGGCTCCGGTG
CCCGTCAGTGGGCAGAGCGCACATCGCCCACAGTCCCCGAGAAGTTGGGGGGAGGGGTCGGCAATTGAAC
CGGTGCCTAGAGAAGGTGGCGCGGGGTAAACTGGGAAAGTGATGTCGTGTACTGGCTCCGCCTTTTTCCC
GAGGGTGGGGGAGAACCGTATATAAGTGCAGTAGTCGCCGTGAACGTTCTTTTTCGCAACGGGTTTGCCG
CCAGAACACAGGTAAGTGCCGTGTGTGGTTCCCGCGGGCCTGGCCTCTTTACGGGTTATGGCCCTTGCGT
GCCTTGAATTACTTCCACCTGGCTGCAGTACGTGATTCTTGATCCCGAGCTTCGGGTTGGAAGTGGGTGG
GAGAGTTCGAGGCCTTGCGCTTAAGGAGCCCCTTCGCCTCGTGCTTGAGTTGAGGCCTGGCCTGGGCGCT
GGGGCCGCCGCGTGCGAATCTGGTGGCACCTTCGCGCCTGTCTCGCTGCTTTCGATAAGTCTCTAGCCAT
TTAAAATTTTTGATGACCTGCTGCGACGCTTTTTTTCTGGCAAGATAGTCTTGTAAATGCGGGCCAAGAT
CTGCACACTGGTATTTCGGTTTTTGGGGCCGCGGGCGGCGACGGGGCCCGTGCGTCCCAGCGCACATGTT
CGGCGAGGCGGGGCCTGCGAGCGCGGCCACCGAGAATCGGACGGGGGTAGTCTCAAGCTGGCCGGCCTGC
TCTGGTGCCTGGCCTCGCGCCGCCGTGTATCGCCCCGCCCTGGGCGGCAAGGCTGGCCCGGTCGGCACCA
GTTGCGTGAGCGGAAAGATGGCCGCTTCCCGGCCCTGCTGCAGGGAGCTCAAAATGGAGGACGCGGCGCT
CGGGAGAGCGGGCGGGTGAGTCACCCACACAAAGGAAAAGGGCCTTTCCGTCCTCAGCCGTCGCTTCATG
TGACTCCACGGAGTACCGGGCGCCGTCCAGGCACCTCGATTAGTTCTCGAGCTTTTGGAGTACGTCGTCT
TTAGGTTGGGGGGAGGGGTTTTATGCGATGGAGTTTCCCCACACTGAGTGGGTGGAGACTGAAGTTAGGC
CAGCTTGGCACTTGATGTAATTCTCCTTGGAATTTGCCCTTTTTGAGTTTGGATCTTGGTTCATTCTCAA
GCCTCAGACAGTGGTTCAAAGTTTTTTTCTTCCATTTCAGGTGTCGTGAAGCGGCCGCCATGCTAGTAAA
TTGTCCGCTAAATTCTGGCCGTTTTTGGCTTTTTTGTTAGACGGATCCATAACTTCGTATAATGTATGCT
ATACGAAGTTATGCCACCATGTCTAGACTGGACAAGAGCAAAGTCATAAACGGAGCTCTGGAATTACTCA
ATGGTGTCGGTATCGAAGGCCTGACGACAAGGAAACTCGCTCAAAAGCTGGGAGTTGAGCAGCCTACCCT
GTACTGGCACGTGAAGAACAAGCGGGCCCTGCTCGATGCCCTGCCAATCGAGATGCTGGACAGGCATCAT
ACCCACTTCTGCCCCCTGGAAGGCGAGTCATGGCAAGACTTTCTGCGGAACAACGCCAAGTCATACCGCT
GTGCTCTCCTCTCACATCGCGACGGGGCTAAAGTGCATCTCGGCACCCGCCCAACAGAGAAACAGTACGA
AACCCTGGAAAATCAGCTCGCGTTCCTGTGTCAGCAAGGCTTCTCCCTGGAGAACGCACTGTACGCTCTG
TCCGCCGTGGGCCACTTTACACTGGGCTGCGTATTGGAGGAACAGGAGCATCAAGTAGCAAAAGAGGAAA
GAGAGACACCTACCACCGATTCTATGCCCCCACTTCTGAGACAAGCAATTGAGCTGTTCGACCGGCAGGG
AGCCGAACCTGCCTTCCTTTTCGGCCTGGAACTAATCATATGTGGCCTGGAGAAACAGCTAAAGTGCGAA
AGCGGCGGGCCGACCGACGCCCTTGACGATTTTGACTTAGACATGCTCCCAGCCGATGCCCTTGACGACT
TTGACCTTGATATGCTGCCTGCTGACGCTCTTGACGATTTTGACCTTGACATGCTCCCCGGGTAACTAAG
TAAGGATCCGCGGCCGCACTAGAGGAATTCCGCCCCTCTCCCCCCCCCCCCTCTCCCTCCCCCCCCCCCT
AACGTTACTGGCCGAAGCCGCTTGGAATAAGGCCGGTGTGCGTTTGTCTATATGTTATTTTCCACCATAT
TGCCGTCTTTTGGCAATGTGAGGGCCCGGAAACCTGGCCCTGTCTTCTTGACGAGCATTCCTAGGGGTCT
TTCCCCTCTCGCCAAAGGAATGCAAGGTCTGTTGAATGTCGTGAAGGAAGCAGTTCCTCTGGAAGCTTCT
TGAAGACAAACAACGTCTGTAGCGACCCTTTGCAGGCAGCGGAACCCCCCACCTGGCGACAGGTGCCTCT
GCGGCCAAAAGCCACGTGTATAAGATACACCTGCAAAGGCGGCACAACCCCAGTGCCACGTTGTGAGTTG
GATAGTTGTGGAAAGAGTCAAATGGCTCTCCTCAAGCGTATTCAACAAGGGGCTGAAGGATGCCCAGAAG
GTACCCCATTGTATGGGATCTGATCTGGGGCCTCGGTGCACATGCTTTACATGTGTTTAGTCGAGGTTAA
AAAAACGTCTAGGCCCCCCGAACCACGGGGACGTGGTTTTCCTTTGAAAAACACGATGATAAGCTTACCG
GTCCACCATGGTGAGCAAGGGCGAGGAGCTGTTCACCGGGGTGGTGCCCATCCTGGTCGAGCTGGACGGC
GACGTAAACGGCCACAAGTTCAGCGTGTCCGGCGAGGGCGAGGGCGATGCCACCTACGGCAAGCTGACCC
TGAAGTTCATCTGCACCACCGGCAAGCTGCCCGTGCCCTGGCCCACCCTCGTGACCACCCTGACCTACGG
CGTGCAGTGCTTCAGCCGCTACCCCGACCACATGAAGCAGCACGACTTCTTCAAGTCCGCCATGCCCGAA
GGCTACGTCCAGGAGCGCACCATCTTCTTCAAGGACGACGGCAACTACAAGACCCGCGCCGAGGTGAAGT
TCGAGGGCGACACCCTGGTGAACCGCATCGAGCTGAAGGGCATCGACTTCAAGGAGGACGGCAACATCCT
GGGGCACAAGCTGGAGTACAACTACAACAGCCACAACGTCTATATCATGGCCGACAAGCAGAAGAACGGC
ATCAAGGTGAACTTCAAGATCCGCCACAACATCGAGGACGGCAGCGTGCAGCTCGCCGACCACTACCAGC
AGAACACCCCCATCGGCGACGGCCCCGTGCTGCTGCCCGACAACCACTACCTGAGCACCCAGTCCGCCCT
GAGCAAAGACCCCAACGAGAAGCGCGATCACATGGTCCTGCTGGAGTTCGTGACCGCCGCCGGGATCACT
CTCGGCATGGACGAGCTGTACAAGTAAGCATGCCCGACGGCGAGGATCTCGTCGTGACCCATGGCGATGC
CTGCTTGCCGAATATCATGGTGGAAAATGGCCGCTTTTCTGGATTCATCGACTGTGGCCGGCTGGGTGTG
GCGGACCGCTATCAGGACATAGCGTTGGCTACCCGTGATATTGCTGAAGAGCTTGGCGGCGAATGGGCTG
ACCGCTTCCTCGTGCTTTACGGTATCGCCGCTCCCGATTCGCAGCGCATCGCCTTCTATCGCCTTCTTGA
CGAGTTCTTCTGATGTACAAGTAAAGCGGCCGCGACTCTAGATCATAATCAGCCATACCACATTTGTAGA
GGTTTTACTTGCTTTAAAAAACCTCCCACACCTCCCCCTGAACCTGAAACATAAAATGAATGCAATTGTT
GTTGTTTAGTCCCTCCCAATTCGATATCAAGCTTATCGCGATAGATCCTAATCAACCTCTGGATTACAAA
ATTTGTGAAAGATTGACTGGTATTCTTAACTATGTTGCTCCTTTTACGCTATGTGGATACGCTGCTTTAA
TGCCTTTGTATCATGCTATTGCTTCCCGTATGGCTTTCATTTTCTCCTCCTTGTATAAATCCTGGTTGCT
GTCTCTTTATGAGGAGTTGTGGCCCGTTGTCAGGCAACGTGGCGTGGTGTGCACTGTGTTTGCTGACGCA
ACCCCCACTGGTTGGGGCATTGCCACCACCTGTCAGCTCCTTTCCGGGACTTTCGCTTTCCCCCTCCCTA
TTGCCACGGCGGAACTCATCGCCGCCTGCCTTGCCCGCTGCTGGACAGGGGCTCGGCTGTTGGGCACTGA
CAATTCCGTGGTGTTGTCGGGGAAATCATCGTCCTTTCCTTGGCTGCTCGCCTGTGTTGCCACCTGGATT
CTGCGCGGGACGTCCTTCTGCTACGTCCCTTCGGCCCTCAATCCAGCGGACCTTCCTTCCCGCGGCCTGC
TGCCGGCTCTGCGGCCTCTTCCGCGTCTTCGCCTTCGCCCTCAGACGAGTCGGATCTCCCTTTGGGCCGC
CTCCCCGCCTGAGATCCTTTAAGACCAATGACTTACAAGGCAGCTGTAGATCTTAGCCACTTTTTAAAAG
AAAAGGGGGGACTGGAAGGGCTAATTCACTCCCAACGAAGACAAGATCTGCTTTTTGCTTGTACTGGGTC
TCTCTGGTTAGACCAGATCTGAGCCTGGGAGCTCTCTGGCTAACTAGGGAACCCACTGCTTAAGCCTCAA
TAAAGCTTGCCTTGAGTGCTTCAAGTAGTGTGTGCCCGTCTGTTGTGTGACTCTGGTAACTAGAGATCCC
TCAGACCCTTTTAGTCAGTGTGGAAAATCTCTAGCAGTAGTAGTTCATGTCATCTTATTATTCAGTATTT
ATAACTTGCAAAGAAATGAATATCAGAGAGTGAGAGGCCCGGGTTAATTAAGGAAAGGGCTAGATCATTC
TTGAAGACGAAAGGGCCTCGTGATACGCCTATTTTTATAGGTTAATGTCATGATAATAATGGTTTCTTAG
ACGTCAGGTGGCACTTTTCGGGGAAATGTGCGCGGAACCCCTATTTGTTTATTTTTCTAAATACATTCAA
ATATGTATCCGCTCATGAGACAATAACCCTGATAAATGCTTCAATAATATTGAAAAAGGAAGAGTATGAG
TATTCAACATTTCCGTGTCGCCCTTATTCCCTTTTTTGCGGCATTTTGCCTTCCTGTTTTTGCTCACCCA
GAAACGCTGGTGAAAGTAAAAGATGCTGAAGATCAGTTGGGTGCACGAGTGGGTTACATCGAACTGGATC
TCAACAGCGGTAAGATCCTTGAGAGTTTTCGCCCCGAAGAACGTTTTCCAATGATGAGCACTTTTAAAGT
TCTGCTATGTGGCGCGGTATTATCCCGTGTTGACGCCGGGCAAGAGCAACTCGGTCGCCGCATACACTAT
TCTCAGAATGACTTGGTTGAGTACTCACCAGTCACAGAAAAGCATCTTACGGATGGCATGACAGTAAGAG
AATTATGCAGTGCTGCCATAACCATGAGTGATAACACTGCGGCCAACTTACTTCTGACAACGATCGGAGG
ACCGAAGGAGCTAACCGCTTTTTTGCACAACATGGGGGATCATGTAACTCGCCTTGATCGTTGGGAACCG
GAGCTGAATGAAGCCATACCAAACGACGAGCGTGACACCACGATGCCTGTAGCAATGGCAACAACGTTGC
GCAAACTATTAACTGGCGAACTACTTACTCTAGCTTCCCGGCAACAATTAATAGACTGGATGGAGGCGGA
TAAAGTTGCAGGACCACTTCTGCGCTCGGCCCTTCCGGCTGGCTGGTTTATTGCTGATAAATCTGGAGCC
GGTGAGCGTGGGTCTCGCGGTATCATTGCAGCACTGGGGCCAGATGGTAAGCCCTCCCGTATCGTAGTTA
TCTACACGACGGGGAGTCAGGCAACTATGGATGAACGAAATAGACAGATCGCTGAGATAGGTGCCTCACT
GATTAAGCATTGGTAACTGTCAGACCAAGTTTACTCATATATACTTTAGATTGATTTAAAACTTCATTTT
TAATTTAAAAGGATCTAGGTGAAGATCCTTTTTGATAATCTCATGACCAAAATCCCTTAACGTGAGTTTT
CGTTCCACTGAGCGTCAGACCCCGTAGAAAAGATCAAAGGATCTTCTTGAGATCCTTTTTTTCTGCGCGT
AATCTGCTGCTTGCAAACAAAAAAACCACCGCTACCAGCGGTGGTTTGTTTGCCGGATCAAGAGCTACCA
ACTCTTTTTCCGAAGGTAACTGGCTTCAGCAGAGCGCAGATACCAAATACTGTTCTTCTAGTGTAGCCGT
AGTTAGGCCACCACTTCAAGAACTCTGTAGCACCGCCTACATACCTCGCTCTGCTAATCCTGTTACCAGT
GGCTGCTGCCAGTGGCGATAAGTCGTGTCTTACCGGGTTGGACTCAAGACGATAGTTACCGGATAAGGCG
CAGCGGTCGGGCTGAACGGGGGGTTCGTGCACACAGCCCAGCTTGGAGCGAACGACCTACACCGAACTGA
GATACCTACAGCGTGAGCTATGAGAAAGCGCCACGCTTCCCGAAGGGAGAAAGGCGGACAGGTATCCGGT
AAGCGGCAGGGTCGGAACAGGAGAGCGCACGAGGGAGCTTCCAGGGGGAAACGCCTGGTATCTTTATAGT
CCTGTCGGGTTTCGCCACCTCTGACTTGAGCGTCGATTTTTGTGATGCTCGTCAGGGGGGCGGAGCCTAT
GGAAAAACGCCAGCAACGCGGCCTTTTTACGGTTCCTGGCCTTTTGCTGGCCTTTTGCTCACATGTTCTT
TCCTGCGTTATCCCCTGATTCTGTGGATAACCGTATTACCGCCTTTGAGTGAGCTGATACCGCTCGCCGC
AGCCGAACGACCGAGCGCAGCGAGTCAGTGAGCGAGGAAGCGGAAGAGCGCCCAATACGCAAACCGCCTC
TCCCCGCGCGTTGGCCGATTCATTAATGCAGCAAGCTCATGGCTGACTAATTTTTTTTATTTATGCAGAG
GCCGAGGCCGCCTCGGCCTCTGAGCTATTCCAGAAGTAGTGAGGAGGCTTTTTTGGAGGCCTAGGCTTTT
GCAAAAAGCTCCCCGTGGCACGACAGGTTTCCCGACTGGAAAGCGGGCAGTGAGCGCAACGCAATTAATG
TGAGTTAGCTCACTCATTAGGCACCCCAGGCTTTACACTTTATGCTTCCGGCTCGTATGTTGTGTGGAAT
TGTGAGCGGATAACAATTTCACACAGGAAACAGCTATGACATGATTACGAATTTCACAAATAAAGCATTT
TTTTCACTGCATTCTAGTTGTGGTTTGTCCAAACTCATCAATGTATCTTATCATGTCTGGATCAACTGGA
TAACTCAAGCTAACCAAAATCATCCCAAACTTCCCACCCCATACCCTATTACCACTGCCAATTACCTGTG
GTTTCATTTACTCTAAACCTGTGATTCCTCTGAATTATTTTCATTTTAAAGAAATTGTATTTGTTAAATA
TGTACTACAAACTTAGTAGTTGGAAGGGCTAATTCACTCCCAAAGAAGACAAGATATCCTTGATCTGTGG
ATCTACCACACACAAGGCTACTTCCCTGATTAGCAGAACTACACACCAGGGCCAGGGGTCAGATATCCAC
TGACCTTTGGATGGTGCTACAAGCTAGTACCAGTTGAGCCAGATAAGGTAGAAGAGGCCAATAAAGGAGA
GAACACCAGCTTGTTACACCCTGTGAGCCTGCATGGGATGGATGACCCGGAGAGAGAAGTGTTAGAGTGG
AGGTTTGACAGCCGCCTAGCATTTCATCACGTGGCCCGAGAGCTGCATCCGGAGTACTTCAAGAACTGCT
GATATCGAGCTTGCTACAAGGGACTTTCCGCTGGGGACTTTCCAGGGAGGCGTGGCCTGGGCGGGACTGG
GGAGTGGCGAGCCCTCAGATCCTGCATATAAGCAGCTGCTTTTTGCCTGTACTGGGTCTCTCTGGTTAGA
CCAGATCTGAGCCTGGGAGCTCTCTGGCTAACTAGGGAACCCACTGCTTAAGCCTCAATAAAGCTTGCCT
TGAGTGCTTCAAGTAGTGTGTGCCCGTCTGTTGTGTGACTCTGGTAACTAGAGATCCCTCAGACCCTTTT
AGTCAGTGTGGAAAATCTCTAGCAGTGGCGCCCGAACAGGGACTTGAAAGCGAAAGGGAAACCAGAGGAG
CTCTCTCGACGCAGGACTCGGCTTGCTGAAGCGCGCACGGCAAGAGGCGAGGGGCGGCGACTGGTGAGTA
CGCCAAAAATTTTGACTAGCGGAGGCTAGAAGGAGAGAGATGGGTGCGAGAGCGTCAGTATTAAGCGGGG
GAGAATTAGATCGCGATGGGAAAAAATTCGGTTAAGGCCAGGGGGAAAGAAAAAATATAAATTAAAACAT
ATAGTATGGGCAAGCAGGGAGCTAGAACGATTCGCAGTTAATCCTGGCCTGTTAGAAACATCAGAAGGCT
GTAGACAAATACTGGGACAGCTACAACCATCCCTTCAGACAGGATCAGAAGAACTTAGATCATTATATAA
TACAGTAGCAACCCTCTATTGTGTGCATCAAAGGATAGAGATAAAAGACACCAAGGAAGCTTTAGACAAG
ATAGAGGAAGAGCAAAACAAAAGTAAGACCACCGCACAGCAAGCGGCCGGCCGCTGATCTTCAGACCTGG
AGGAGGAGATATGAGGGACAATTGGAGAAGTGAATTATATAAATATAAAGTAGTAAAAATTGAACCATTA
GGAGTAGCACCCACCAAGGCAAAGAGAAGAGTGGTGCAGAGAGAAAAAAGAGCAGTGGGAATAGGAGCTT
TGTTCCTTGGGTTCTTGGGAGCAGCAGGAAGCACTATGGGCGCAGCGTCAATGACGCTGACGGTACAGGC
CAGACAATTATTGTCTGGTATAGTGCAGCAGCAGAACAATTTGCTGAGGGCTATTGAGGCGCAACAGCAT
CTGTTGCAACTCACAGTCTGGGGCATCAAGCAGCTCCAGGCAAGAATCCTGGCTGTGGAAAGATACCTAA
AGGATCAACAGCTCCTGGGGATTTGGGGTTGCTCTGGAAAACTCATTTGCACCACTGCTGTGCCTTGGAA
TGCTAGTTGGAGTAATAAATCTCTGGAACAGATTTGGAATCACACGACCTGGATGGAGTGGGACAGAGAA
ATTAACAATTACACAAGCTTAATACACTCCTTAATTGAAGAATCGCAAAACCAGCAAGAAAAGAATGAAC
AAGAATTATTGGAATTAGATAAATGGGCAAGTTTGTGGAATTGGTTTAACATAACAAATTGGCTGTGGTA
TATAAAATTATTCATAATGATAGTAGGAGGCTTGGTAGGTTTAAGAATAGTTTTTGCTGTACTTTCTATA
GTGAATAGAGTTAGGCAGGGATATTCACCATTATCGTTTCAGACCCACCTCCCAACCCCGAGGGGACCCG
ACAGGCCCGAAGGAATAGAAGAAGAAGGTGGAGAGAGAGACAGAGACAGATCCATTCGATTAGTGAACGG
ATCTCGACGGTATCGCCGAATTCACAAATGGCAGTATTCATCCACAATTTTAAAAGAAAAGGGGGGATTG
GGGGGTACAGTGCAGGGGAAAGAATAGTAGACATAATAGCAACAGACATACAAACTAAAGAATTACAAAA
ACAAATTACAAAAATTCAAAATTTTCGGGTTTATTACAGGGACAGCAGAGATCCAGTTTGGACTAGGATC
CTTTACCACTCCCTATCAGTGATAGAGAAAAGTGAAAGTCGAGTTTACCACTCCCTATCAGTGATAGAGA
AAAGTGAAAGTCGAGTTTACCACTCCCTATCAGTGATAGAGAAAAGTGAAAGTCGAGTTTACCACTCCCT
ATCAGTGATAGAGAAAAGTG
